Addgene plasmid #129848: pRDAX-345 C-Tag UnaG[2] L20 {Esp3I(2x)} mCherry
Purpose: PPI (BiFC/TriFC) assay vector
Depositing lab: Gary Lewin. Depositing organization: Max-Delbrueck-Centrum fuer Molekulare Medizin (MDC).
Backbone
  Vector backbone: custom built
  Vector type: Mammalian Expression
Growth in bacteria
  Bacterial resistance: Ampicillin, 100 μg/mL
  Growth temperature: 37°C
  Growth strain: DH5alpha
  Copy number: High Copy
Gene/Insert
  Gene/Insert name: UnaG
  Species: M. musculus (mouse)
  Cloning method: Restriction Enzyme; 5′ cloning site unknown (unknown if destroyed); 3′ cloning site unknown (unknown if destroyed)
Terms and licenses: Academic/Nonprofit Terms; Industry Terms: Not Available to Industry
How to cite: pRDAX-345 C-Tag UnaG[2] L20 {Esp3I(2x)} mCherry was a gift from Gary Lewin (Addgene plasmid # 129848 ; http://n2t.net/addgene:129848 ; RRID:Addgene_129848)
