[The description below was written by a language model from this plasmid's Addgene catalogue record and pLannotate feature annotations shown in this document.]
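Description:
pRDAX-345 C-Tag UnaG[2] L20 {Esp3I(2x)} mCherry is a custom-built, 6.1 kb mammalian expression plasmid intended as an acceptor vector for protein–protein interaction assays based on bimolecular or trimolecular fluorescence complementation (BiFC/TriFC). It is propagated in E. coli as a high-copy plasmid through a ColE1/pUC-type origin and selected with ampicillin via the β-lactamase gene and its native promoter.

The expression unit is driven by the human CMV immediate-early enhancer and promoter, followed by a chimeric β-globin/immunoglobulin intron that promotes efficient processing of the transcript. Downstream lies a short fragment of UnaG, the bilirubin-dependent green fluorescent protein. The annotation derives it from Japanese eel, although the catalogue entry lists the insert species as mouse. The name suggests that this is the second split-UnaG fragment, placed as a C-terminal tag behind a linker ("L20"), and that a pair of Esp3I sites allows a gene of interest to be inserted upstream. These sites and the linker are not annotated in the feature table, and the record lists the cloning sites as unknown. On its own the fragment should be non-fluorescent. Green signal is expected only when a partner protein carrying the complementary UnaG fragment brings the two pieces together.

An EMCV IRES2 element follows and directs translation of full-length mCherry from the same transcript, giving a red marker for transfected cells and a reference for expression level. The 3′ region contains a second copy of the chimeric intron, a WPRE that enhances transcript expression, and a bGH polyadenylation signal. A T3 promoter, a β-globin coding remnant and a rabbit β-globin poly(A) signal lie further downstream.
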