Features (pLannotate 1.2.2; 16 found; start..end, strand, type, name):
    155..532     +  enhancer       CMV enhancer: human cytomegalovirus immediate early enhancer
    534..733     +  promoter       CMV promoter: human cytomegalovirus (CMV) immediate early promoter
    872..1004    +  intron         chimeric intron: chimera between introns from human β-globin and immunoglobulin heavy chain genes
   1110..1274    +  CDS            UnaG (fragment): UnaG is a basic (constitutively fluorescent) green fluorescent protein published in 2013, derived from Anguilla japonica. It has low acid sensitivity. It requires the cofactor bilirubin for fluorescence.
   1291..1877    +  misc_feature   IRES2: internal ribosome entry site (IRES) of the encephalomyocarditis virus (EMCV)
   1878..2585    +  CDS            mCherry: mCherry is a basic (constitutively fluorescent) red fluorescent protein published in 2004, derived from Discosoma sp.. It is reported to be a very rapidly-maturing monomer with low acid sensitivity.
   2634..2766    +  intron         chimeric intron: chimera between introns from human β-globin and immunoglobulin heavy chain genes
   2775..3363    +  misc_feature   WPRE: woodchuck hepatitis virus posttranscriptional regulatory element
   3367..3383    +  misc_feature   MCS (fragment): pUC18/19 multiple cloning site
   3396..3507    +  polyA_signal   bGH poly(A) signal: bovine growth hormone polyadenylation signal
   3603..3621    -  promoter       T3 promoter: promoter for bacteriophage T3 RNA polymerase
   3680..3754    +  CDS            HBB (fragment): HBB_PONPY - Experimental evidence at transcript level: Swiss-Prot protein existence level 2. Involved in oxygen transport from the lung to the various peripheral tissues. From Pongo pygmaeus (Bornean orangutan).
   3825..3880    +  polyA_signal   β-globin poly(A) signal: rabbit β-globin polyadenylation signal (Gil and Proudfoot, 1987)
   4259..4847    -  rep_origin     ori: high-copy-number ColE1/pMB1/pBR322/pUC origin of replication
   5018..5878    -  CDS            AmpR: β-lactamase; bla; confers resistance to ampicillin, carbenicillin, and related antibiotics
   5879..5983    -  promoter       AmpR promoter: bla
>Addgene plasmid #129848 | pRDAX-345 C-Tag UnaG[2] L20 {Esp3I(2x)} mCherry | depositor full sequence | sequence record 249226 | Full Sequence
GCCTGCCTCCAGGCCTCAATATTGGCCATTAGCCATATTATTCATTGGTTATATAGCATAAATCAATATT
GGCTATTGGCCATTGCATACGTTGTATCTATATCATAATATGTACATTTATATTGGCTCATGTCCAATAT
GACCGCCATGTTGGCATTGATTATTGACTAGTTATTAATAGTAATCAATTACGGGGTCATTAGTTCATAG
CCCATATATGGAGTTCCGCGTTACATAACTTACGGTAAATGGCCCGCCTGGCTGACCGCCCAACGACCCC
CGCCCATTGACGTCAATAATGACGTATGTTCCCATAGTAACGCCAATAGGGACTTTCCATTGACGTCAAT
GGGTGGAGTATTTACGGTAAACTGCCCACTTGGCAGTACATCAAGTGTATCATATGCCAAGTCCGCCCCC
TATTGACGTCAATGACGGTAAATGGCCCGCCTGGCATTATGCCCAGTACATGACCTTACGGGACTTTCCT
ACTTGGCAGTACATCTACGTATTAGTCATCGCTATTACCATGGTGATGCGGTTTTGGCAGTACACCAATG
GGCGTGGATAGCGGTTTGACTCACGGGGATTTCCAAGTCTCCACCCCATTGACGTCAATGGGAGTTTGTT
TTGGCACCAAAATCAACGGGACTTTCCAAAATGTCGTAATAACCCCGCCCCGTTGACGCAAATGGGCGGT
AGGCGTGTACGGTGGGAGGTCTATATAAGCAGAGCTCGTTTAGTGAACCGTCAGATCACTAGAAGCTTTA
TTGCGGTAGTTTATCACAGTTAAATTGCTAACGCAGTCAGTGCTTCTGACACAACAGTCTCGAACTTAAG
CTGCAGAAGTTGGTCGTGAGGCACTGGGCAGGTAAGTATCAAGGTTACAAGACAGGTTTAAGGAGACCAA
TAGAAACTGGGCTTGTCGAGACAGAGAAGACTCTTGCGTTTCTGATAGGCACCTATTGGTCTTACTGACA
TCCACTTTGCCTTTCTCTCCACAGGTGTCCACTCCCAGGCCACCCGAGACGCCGAGGCACGCCGTCTCCG
GGAGTCCTGGCGGTGGATCCGGAGGCTCTGGGAGCTCTGCCAGCGGTGGCAGCACCAGTGGGGTGAAGTC
TGTGGTGAATCTGGTAGGCGAGAAACTCGTGTACGTCCAGAAGTGGGATGGGAAGGAAACCACGTATGTG
CGAGAGATCAAGGACGGGAAGTTGGTTGTCACCCTGACCATGGGCGATGTGGTTGCTGTGCGCTCATATC
GGAGAGCCACTGAATAAGAATTCAGATCCGCCCCTCTCCCTCCCCCCCCCCTAACGTTACTGGCCGAAGC
CGCTTGGAATAAGGCCGGTGTGCGTTTGTCTATATGTTATTTTCCACCATATTGCCGTCTTTTGGCAATG
TGAGGGCCCGGAAACCTGGCCCTGTCTTCTTGACGAGCATTCCTAGGGGTCTTTCCCCTCTCGCCAAAGG
AATGCAAGGTCTGTTGAATGTCGTGAAGGAAGCAGTTCCTCTGGTAGCTTCTTGAAGACAAACAACGTCT
GTAGCGACCCTTTGCAGGCAGCGGAACCCCCCACCTGGCGACAGGTGCCTCTGCGGCCAAAAGCCACGTG
TATAAGATACACCTGCAAAGGCGGCACAACCCCAGTGCCACGTTGTGAGTTGGATAGTTGTGGAAAGAGT
CAAATGGCTCTCCTCAAGCGTATTCAACAAGGGGCTGAAGGATGCCCAGAAGGTACCCCATTGTATGGGA
TCTGATCTGGGGCCTCGGTACACATGCTTTACATGTGTTTAGTCGAGGTTAAAAAAACGTCTAGGCCCCC
CGAACCACGGGGACGTGGTTTTCCTTTGAAAAACACGATGATAATATGGCCACAACCATGGTGAGCAAGG
GCGAGGAGGATAACATGGCCATCATCAAGGAGTTCATGCGCTTCAAGGTGCACATGGAGGGCTCCGTGAA
CGGCCACGAGTTCGAGATCGAGGGCGAGGGCGAGGGCCGCCCCTACGAGGGCACCCAGACCGCCAAGCTG
AAGGTGACCAAGGGTGGCCCCCTGCCCTTCGCCTGGGACATCCTGTCCCCTCAGTTCATGTACGGCTCCA
AGGCCTACGTGAAGCACCCCGCCGACATCCCCGACTACTTGAAGCTGTCCTTCCCCGAGGGCTTCAAGTG
GGAGCGCGTGATGAACTTCGAGGACGGCGGCGTGGTGACCGTGACCCAGGACTCCTCCCTGCAGGACGGC
GAGTTCATCTACAAGGTGAAGCTGCGCGGCACCAACTTCCCCTCCGACGGCCCCGTAATGCAGAAGAAGA
CCATGGGCTGGGAGGCCTCCTCCGAGCGGATGTACCCCGAGGACGGCGCCCTGAAGGGCGAGATCAAGCA
GAGGCTGAAGCTGAAGGACGGCGGCCACTACGACGCTGAGGTCAAGACCACCTACAAGGCCAAGAAGCCC
GTGCAGCTGCCCGGCGCCTACAACGTCAACATCAAGTTGGACATCACCTCCCACAACGAGGACTACACCA
TCGTGGAACAGTACGAACGCGCCGAGGGCCGCCACTCCACCGGCGGCATGGACGAGCTGTACAAGTAAAC
CGGTGCTCGAGGTACCGATGAATAGCTAAGGTCGAGGCCGCAGGTAAGTATCAAGGTTACAAGACAGGTT
TAAGGAGACCAATAGAAACTGGGCTTGTCGAGACAGAGAAGACTCTTGCGTTTCTGATAGGCACCTATTG
GTCTTACTGACATCCACTTTGCCTTTCTCTCCACAGGTGTCGACAATCAACCTCTGGATTACAAAATTTG
TGAAAGATTGACTGGTATTCTTAACTATGTTGCTCCTTTTACGCTATGTGGATACGCTGCTTTAATGCCT
TTGTATCATGCTATTGCTTCCCGTATGGCTTTCATTTTCTCCTCCTTGTATAAATCCTGGTTGCTGTCTC
TTTATGAGGAGTTGTGGCCCGTTGTCAGGCAACGTGGCGTGGTGTGCACTGTGTTTGCTGACGCAACCCC
CACTGGTTGGGGCATTGCCACCACCTGTCAGCTCCTTTCCGGGACTTTCGCTTTCCCCCTCCCTATTGCC
ACGGCGGAACTCATCGCCGCCTGCCTTGCCCGCTGCTGGACAGGGGCTCGGCTGTTGGGCACTGACAATT
CCGTGGTGTTGTCGGGGAAGCTGACGTCCTTTCCATGGCTGCTCGCCTGTGTTGCCACCTGGATTCTGCG
CGGGACGTCCTTCTGCTACGTCCCTTCGGCCCTCAATCCAGCGGACCTTCCTTCCCGCGGCCTGCTGCCG
GCTCTGCGGCCTCTTCCGCGTCTTCGCCTTCGCCCTCAGACGAGTCGGATCTCCCTTTGGGCCGCCTCCC
CGCCTGGAATTCGAGCTCGGTACGATCAGCCTCGACTGTGCCTTCTAGTTGCCAGCCATCTGTTGTTTGC
CCCTCCCCCGTGCCTTCCTTGACCCTGGAAGGTGCCACTCCCACTGTCCTTTCCTAATAAAATGAGGAAA
TTGCATCGCATTGTCTGAGTAGGTGTCATTCTATTCTGGGGGGTGGGGTGGGGCAGGACAGCAAGGGGGA
GGATTGGGAAGACAATAGCCCAGCTTTTGTTCCCTTTAGTGAGGGTTAATTGCGCGCTTGGCGTAATCAT
GGTCATAGCTGTTTCCTGTGTGAAATTGTTATCCGCTAATTCACTCCTCAGGTGCAGGCTGCCTATCAGA
AGGTGGTGGCTGGTGTGGCCAATGCCCTGGCTCACAAATACCACTGAGATCTTTTTCCCTCTGCCAAAAA
TTATGGGGACATCATGAAGCCCCTTGAGCATCTGACTTCTGGCTAATAAAGGAAATTTATTTTCATTGCA
ATAGTGTGTTGGAATTTTTTGTGTCTCTCACTCGGAAGGACATATGGGAGGGCAAATCATTTAAAACATC
AGAATGAGTATTTGGTTTAGAGTTTGGCAACATATGCCCATATGCTGGCTGCCATGAACAAAGGTTGGCT
ATAAAGAGGTCATCAGTATATGAAACAGCCCCCTGCTGTCCATTCCTTATTCCATAGAAAAGCCTTGACT
TGAGGTTAGATTTTTTTTATATTTTGTTTTGTGTTATTTTTTTCTTTAACATCCCTAAAATTTTCCTTAC
ATGTTTTACTAGCCAGATTTTTCCTCCTCTCCTGACTACTCCCAGTCATAGCTGTCCCTCTTCTCTTATG
GAGATCGGCCGGCCGCCGGCGTCGACGCGCGCGGCCGCGGCGCGCCGTTGCTGGCGTTTTTCCATAGGCT
CCGCCCCCCTGACGAGCATCACAAAAATCGACGCTCAAGTCAGAGGTGGCGAAACCCGACAGGACTATAA
AGATACCAGGCGTTTCCCCCTGGAAGCTCCCTCGTGCGCTCTCCTGTTCCGACCCTGCCGCTTACCGGAT
ACCTGTCCGCCTTTCTCCCTTCGGGAAGCGTGGCGCTTTCTCATAGCTCACGCTGTAGGTATCTCAGTTC
GGTGTAGGTCGTTCGCTCCAAGCTGGGCTGTGTGCACGAACCCCCCGTTCAGCCCGACCGCTGCGCCTTA
TCCGGTAACTATCGTCTTGAGTCCAACCCGGTAAGACACGACTTATCGCCACTGGCAGCAGCCACTGGTA
ACAGGATTAGCAGAGCGAGGTATGTAGGCGGTGCTACAGAGTTCTTGAAGTGGTGGCCTAACTACGGCTA
CACTAGAAGAACAGTATTTGGTATCTGCGCTCTGCTGAAGCCAGTTACCTTCGGAAAAAGAGTTGGTAGC
TCTTGATCCGGCAAACAAACCACCGCTGGTAGCGGTGGTTTTTTTGTTTGCAAGCAGCAGATTACGCGCA
GAAAAAAAGGATCTCAAGAAGATCCTTTGATCTTTTCTACGGGGTCTGACGCTCAGTGGAACGAAAACTC
ACGTTAAGGGATTTTGGTCATGAGATTATCAAAAAGGATCTTCACCTAGATCCTTTTAAATTAAAAATGA
AGTTTTAAATCAATCTAAAGTATATATGAGTAAACTTGGTCTGACAGTTACCAATGCTTAATCAGTGAGG
CACCTATCTCAGCGATCTGTCTATTTCGTTCATCCATAGTTGCCTGACTCCCCGTCGTGTAGATAACTAC
GATACGGGAGGGCTTACCATCTGGCCCCAGTGCTGCAATGATACCGCGAGACCCACGCTCACCGGCTCCA
GATTTATCAGCAATAAACCAGCCAGCCGGAAGGGCCGAGCGCAGAAGTGGTCCTGCAACTTTATCCGCCT
CCATCCAGTCTATTAATTGTTGCCGGGAAGCTAGAGTAAGTAGTTCGCCAGTTAATAGTTTGCGCAACGT
TGTTGCCATTGCTACAGGCATCGTGGTGTCACGCTCGTCGTTTGGTATGGCTTCATTCAGCTCCGGTTCC
CAACGATCAAGGCGAGTTACATGATCCCCCATGTTGTGCAAAAAAGCGGTTAGCTCCTTCGGTCCTCCGA
TCGTTGTCAGAAGTAAGTTGGCCGCAGTGTTATCACTCATGGTTATGGCAGCACTGCATAATTCTCTTAC
TGTCATGCCATCCGTAAGATGCTTTTCTGTGACTGGTGAGTACTCAACCAAGTCATTCTGAGAATAGTGT
ATGCGGCGACCGAGTTGCTCTTGCCCGGCGTCAATACGGGATAATACCGCGCCACATAGCAGAACTTTAA
AAGTGCTCATCATTGGAAAACGTTCTTCGGGGCGAAAACTCTCAAGGATCTTACCGCTGTTGAGATCCAG
TTCGATGTAACCCACTCGTGCACCCAACTGATCTTCAGCATCTTTTACTTTCACCAGCGTTTCTGGGTGA
GCAAAAACAGGAAGGCAAAATGCCGCAAAAAAGGGAATAAGGGCGACACGGAAATGTTGAATACTCATAC
TCTTCCTTTTTCAATATTATTGAAGCATTTATCAGGGTTATTGTCTCATGAGCGGATACATATTTGAATG
TATTTAGAAAAATAAACAAATAGGGGTTCCGCGCACATTTCCCCGAAAAGTGCCACCTGACGTCTAAGAA
ACCATTATTATCATGACATTAACCTATAAAAATAGGCGTATCACGAGGCCCTTTCGTCTACGCGCGCGCC
GGCGGCGCGCCGTCGACGGCCGGCCGCGGCCGC
